Addgene plasmid #85843: hSyn Marina-T2A-nls-mCherry
Purpose: genetically-encoded fluorescent voltage indicator
Depositing lab: Vincent Pieribone. Depositing organization: John B. Pierce Laboratory. Publication: Directed evolution of key residues in fluorescent protein inverses the polarity of voltage sensitivity in the genetically-encoded indicator ArcLight. Platisa J, Vasan G, Yang A, Pieribone VA. ACS Chem Neurosci. 2017 Jan 3. doi: 10.1021/acschemneuro.6b00234. PubMed 28045247.
Backbone
  Vector backbone: pCS2+ hSyn1
  Backbone size w/o insert (bp): 4372
  Total vector size (bp): 5833
  Vector type: Mammalian Expression
  Selectable markers: Hygromycin
Growth in bacteria
  Bacterial resistance: Ampicillin, 100 μg/mL
  Growth temperature: 37°C
  Growth strain: DH5alpha
  Copy number: High Copy
Gene/Insert
  Gene/Insert name: GEVI Marina
  Species: Ciona intestinalis
  Insert size (bp): 1461
  Mutation: Ci-VSP contains R217Q mutation; super ecliptic pHluorin contains D147A, H148A, Y200V, A227D mutations. These mutations cause depolarization dependent increase in fluorescence intensity. The A227D mutation increases the fluorescence response magnitude. We replaced residues 71-91 within CiVSD with an amino acid sequence (KSRITSEGEYIPLDQIDINV) from the Kir2.1 channel Golgi-to-plasma membrane trafficking signal. The Kir 2.1 channel ER export signal sequence (FCYENEV) was added to C-terminus of super ecliptic pHluorin. The sequence is codon optimized using mammalian codon preference.
  GenBank ID: AB183035 AY533296
  Promoter: hSyn1
  Tag / fusion protein: mCherry (C terminal on insert)
  Cloning method: Restriction Enzyme; 5′ cloning site KpnI (not destroyed); 3′ cloning site SphI (not destroyed)
  Sequencing primers: 5′ AGTCGTGTCGTGCCTGAGAG; 3′ ccttgagcatctgacttctggcta
Resource information
  A portion of this plasmid was derived from a plasmid made by: Dr. Atsushi Miyawaki, Laboratory for Cell Function Dynamics, Brain Science Institute, RIKEN, 2-1 Hirosawa, Saitama 351-0198, Japan.
Terms and licenses: Academic/Nonprofit Terms; Industry Terms: Not Available to Industry
Depositor comments: A portion of this plasmid was derived from a plasmid made by Dr. Atsushi Miyawaki, Laboratory for Cell Function Dynamics, Brain Science Institute, RIKEN, 2-1 Hirosawa, Saitama 351-0198, Japan.
How to cite: hSyn Marina-T2A-nls-mCherry was a gift from Vincent Pieribone (Addgene plasmid # 85843 ; http://n2t.net/addgene:85843 ; RRID:Addgene_85843)
