[The description below was written by a language model from this plasmid's Addgene catalogue record and pLannotate feature annotations shown in this document.]
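Description:
hSyn Marina-T2A-nls-mCherry is a mammalian expression plasmid of about 5.8 kb, built on a pCS2+ backbone carrying the human synapsin I (hSyn1) promoter, and it encodes the genetically encoded fluorescent voltage indicator Marina for neuron-specific expression. It is propagated in E. coli through a high-copy ColE1/pUC origin with ampicillin selection (β-lactamase under its own promoter). The catalogue lists hygromycin as a mammalian selectable marker, but neither feature table annotates a hygromycin resistance gene. Only an SV40 origin, a fragment of the SV40 early promoter and an SV40 poly(A) signal are detected, so this marker cannot be confirmed from the annotations. The two sequence records, one from the depositor and one from repository sequencing, show the same 17 features in opposite orientations and differ in length by only two nucleotides.

The payload is an ArcLight-derived sensor in which the voltage-sensing domain of the Ciona intestinalis voltage-sensitive phosphatase (with R217Q) is fused to super ecliptic pHluorin. The pHluorin carries the D147A, H148A, Y200V and A227D mutations. According to the record, these changes make fluorescence increase on depolarization, and A227D enlarges the response magnitude. To improve surface expression, part of the voltage-sensing domain was replaced with the Kir2.1 Golgi-to-plasma-membrane trafficking signal, which is annotated as a KCNJ2 fragment, and a Kir2.1 ER export signal was added to the pHluorin C-terminus. The coding sequence is codon optimized for mammalian cells. Per the construct name, a T2A self-cleaving peptide follows the sensor and links it to nuclear-localized mCherry, which should be released as a separate red marker identifying expressing cells. The T2A and NLS themselves are not annotated in the feature tables. A rabbit β-globin poly(A) signal terminates the transcript. The construct is used for optical recording of membrane potential in neurons.
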