Features (pLannotate 1.2.2; 17 found; start..end, strand, type, name):
     27..474     +  promoter       hSyn promoter: human synapsin I promoter; confers neuron-specific expression (Kügler et al., 2003)
    697..756     +  CDS            KCNJ2 (fragment): KCNJ2_HUMAN - Also known as IRK1. Experimental evidence at protein level: Swiss-Prot protein existence level 1. Probably participates in establishing action potential waveform and excitability of neuronal and muscle tissues. Inward rectifier potassium channels are characterized by a greater tendency to allow potassium to flow into the cell rather than out of it. Their voltage dependence is regulated by the concentration of extracellular potassium; as external potassium is raised, the voltage range of the channel opening shifts to more positive voltages. The inward rectification is mainly due t
   1213..1926    +  CDS            pHluorin, ecliptic: pHluorin, ecliptic is a multistate long stokes shift fluorescent protein published in 1998, derived from Aequorea victoria.
   2059..2763    +  CDS            mCherry: mCherry is a basic (constitutively fluorescent) red fluorescent protein published in 2004, derived from Discosoma sp.. It is reported to be a very rapidly-maturing monomer with low acid sensitivity.
   2779..2850    +  CDS            HBB (fragment): HBB_PONPY - Experimental evidence at transcript level: Swiss-Prot protein existence level 2. Involved in oxygen transport from the lung to the various peripheral tissues. From Pongo pygmaeus (Bornean orangutan).
   2921..2976    +  polyA_signal   β-globin poly(A) signal: rabbit β-globin polyadenylation signal (Gil and Proudfoot, 1987)
   3359..3375    -  protein_bind   lac operator: The lac repressor binds to the lac operator to inhibit transcription in E. coli. This inhibition can be relieved by adding lactose or isopropyl-β-D-thiogalactopyranoside (IPTG). lac repressor encoded by lacI
   3383..3413    -  promoter       lac promoter: promoter for the E. coli lac operon
   3428..3449    -  protein_bind   CAP binding site: CAP binding activates transcription in the presence of cAMP. E. coli catabolite activator protein
   3462..3501    -  CDS            lacI (fragment): lac repressor; lacI; The lac repressor binds to the lac operator to inhibit transcription in E. coli. This inhibition can be relieved by adding lactose or isopropyl-β-D-thiogalactopyranoside (IPTG).
   3508..3530    +  promoter       SV40 promoter (fragment): SV40 enhancer and early promoter
   3554..3689    +  rep_origin     SV40 ori: SV40 origin of replication
   3709..3843    +  polyA_signal   SV40 poly(A) signal: SV40 polyadenylation signal
   3845..3899    -  CDS            lacI (fragment): lac repressor; lacI; The lac repressor binds to the lac operator to inhibit transcription in E. coli. This inhibition can be relieved by adding lactose or isopropyl-β-D-thiogalactopyranoside (IPTG).
   4082..4670    -  rep_origin     ori: high-copy-number ColE1/pMB1/pBR322/pUC origin of replication
   4841..5701    -  CDS            AmpR: β-lactamase; bla; confers resistance to ampicillin, carbenicillin, and related antibiotics
   5702..5806    -  promoter       AmpR promoter: bla
>Addgene plasmid #85843 | hSyn Marina-T2A-nls-mCherry | depositor full sequence | sequence record 167007 | hSyn Marina-T2A-nls-mCherry sequence 5833 bps
GTCGACTGCAGAGGGCCCTGCGTATGAGTGCAAGTGGGTTTTAGGACCAGGATGAGGCGGGGTGGGGGTG
CCTACCTGACGACCGACCCCGACCCACTGGACAAGCACCCAACCCCCATTCCCCAAATTGCGCATCCCCT
ATCAGAGAGGGGGAGGGGAAACAGGATGCGGCGAGGCGCGTGCGCACTGCCAGCTTCAGCACCGCGGACA
GTGCCTTCGCCCCCGCCTGGCGGCGCGCGCCACCGCCGCCTCAGCACTGAAGGCGCGCTGACGTCACTCG
CCGGTCCCCCGCAAACTCCCCTTCCCGGCCACCTTGGTCGCGTCCGCGCCGCCGCCGGCCCAGCCGGACC
GCACCACGCGAGGCGCGAGATAGGGGGGCACGGGCGCGACCATCTGCGCTGCGGCGCCGGCGACTCAGCG
CTGCCTCAGTCTGCGGTGGGCAGCGGAGGAGTCGTGTCGTGCCTGAGAGCGCAGACCGGTACCACCATGG
AAGGTTTTGACGGGTCAGACTTTAGCCCTCCTGCCGATCTCGTGGGTGTGGACGGTGCTGTGATGCGGAA
CGTGGTGGACGTGACAATCAACGGCGACGTGACTGCACCACCTAAGGCAGCTCCTAGAAAATCTGAGAGT
GTGAAGAAAGTCCACTGGAACGACGTGGATCAGGGACCAAGCGAGAAGCCCGAAACAAGACAGGAGAAGA
GCAGGATCACCAGCGAGGGCGAGTACATCCCCCTGGACCAGATCGACATCAACGTGGACGACGGGAGGAT
GGAAATTCCTACCACAGGAGTGGGTAGAGTCCAGTTTAGGGTGAGAGCTGTCATCGACCATCTGGGAATG
CGGGTGTTCGGCGTCTTTCTCATCTTCCTGGACATCATTCTGATGATCATTGATCTGAGTCTCCCTGGGA
AGTCAGAGAGCTCCCAGAGCTTCTACGACGGCATGGCACTGGCCCTCAGCTGCTACTTCATGCTGGATCT
CGGCCTGAGGATCTTCGCATACGGACCCAAGAACTTCTTTACCAATCCTTGGGAGGTGGCCGACGGACTG
ATCATTGTGGTCACTTTTGTGGTCACCATTTTCTACACAGTGCTGGACGAGTACGTGCAGGAGACAGGAG
CAGACGGACTCGGACAGCTGGTGGTCCTCGCTCGACTGCTCCGAGTGGTCCGACTGGCAAGGATCTTTTA
CTCCCACCAGCAGGGGAATTCAATGTCTAAAGGGGAGGAACTGTTCACTGGTGTGGTCCCCATTCTGGTG
GAGCTCGACGGCGACGTGAACGGCCATAAGTTTTCAGTGAGCGGGGAGGGTGAAGGCGACGCTACTTACG
GAAAGCTCACCCTGAAATTCATCTGCACTACCGGGAAGCTGCCAGTGCCTTGGCCTACCCTGGTCACAAC
TCTCACATACGGCGTGCAGTGTTTCAGTCGCTATCCTGACCATATGAAGCGACACGATTTCTTTAAATCT
GCTATGCCAGAGGGCTACGTGCAGGAACGGACCATCTTCTTTAAGGACGACGGCAATTATAAAACTCGCG
CAGAGGTGAAGTTTGAAGGCGACACCCTGGTCAACCGAATCGAGCTCAAGGGAATTGACTTCAAAGAAGA
CGGAAATATCCTGGGGCACAAGCTCGAGTACAACTATAACGCCGCTCAGGTGTACATCATGGCCGATAAG
CAGAAAAACGGCATTAAGGCTAACTTCAAGATCCGCCACAACATTGAAGACGGCGGAGTGCAGCTGGCCG
ATCATTACCAGCAGAACACACCAATCGGAGACGGGCCTGTCCTGCTCCCAGATAATCACGTTCTGTTCAC
CACATCCACTCTGTCTAAGGACCCCAACGAGAAAAGAGATCATATGGTGCTGCTGGAGTTTGTCACTGCC
GACGGGATTACCCACGGAATGGACGAGCTGTATAAGTTCTGCTACGAGAACGAGGTGGCATGCGGAAGCG
GAGAAGGACGGGGTAGTCTGCTGACATGCGGCGACGTAGAAGAGAATCCTGGTCCCGCCCCGGGGTCGAC
CATGGTGCCCAAGAAGAAGAGGAAAGTCGTGAGCAAGGGCGAGGAGGACAACATGGCCATCATCAAGGAG
TTCATGCGCTTCAAGGTGCACATGGAGGGCTCCGTGAACGGCCACGAGTTCGAGATCGAGGGCGAGGGCG
AGGGCCGCCCCTACGAGGGCACCCAGACCGCCAAGCTGAAGGTGACCAAGGGCGGCCCCCTGCCCTTCGC
CTGGGACATCCTGTCCCCTCAGTTCATGTACGGCTCCAAGGCCTACGTGAAGCACCCCGCCGACATCCCC
GACTACTTGAAGCTGTCCTTCCCCGAGGGCTTCAAGTGGGAGCGCGTGATGAACTTCGAGGACGGCGGCG
TGGTGACCGTGACCCAGGACTCCTCCCTGCAGGACGGCGAGTTCATCTACAAGGTGAAGCTGCGCGGCAC
CAACTTCCCCTCCGACGGCCCCGTAATGCAGAAGAAGACCATGGGCTGGGAGGCCTCCTCCGAGCGGATG
TACCCCGAGGACGGCGCCCTGAAGGGCGAGATCAAGCAGAGGCTGAAGCTGAAGGACGGCGGCCACTACG
ACGCCGAGGTCAAGACCACCTACAAGGCCAAGAAGCCCGTGCAGCTGCCCGGCGCCTACAACGTCAACAT
CAAGCTGGACATCACCTCCCACAACGAGGACTACACCATCGTGGAACAGTACGAGCGCGCCGAGGGCCGC
CACTCCACCGGCGGCATGGACGAGCTGTACAAGTAAGCTAGCGGCCGCACTCCTCAGGTGCAGGCTGCCT
ATCAGAAGGTGGTGGCTGGTGTGGCCAATGCCCTGGCTCACAAATACCACTGAGATCTTTTTCCCTCTGC
CAAAAATTATGGGGACATCATGAAGCCCCTTGAGCATCTGACTTCTGGCTAATAAAGGAAATTTATTTTC
ATTGCAATAGTGTGTTGGAATTTTTTGTGTCTCTCACTCGGAAGGACATATGGGAGGGCAAATCATTTAA
AACATCAGAATGAGTATTTGGTTTAGAGTTTGGCAACATATGCCATATGCTGGCTGCCATGAACAAAGGT
GGCTATAAAGAGGTCATCAGTATATGAAACAGCCCCCTGCTGTCCATTCCTTATTCCATAGAAAAGCCTT
GACTTGAGGTTAGATTTTTTTTATATTTTGTTTTGTGTTATTTTTTTCTTTAACATCCCTAAAATTTTCC
TTACATGTTTTACTAGCCAGATTTTTCCTCCTCTCCTGACTACTCCCAGTCATAGCTGTCCCTCTTCTCT
TATGAAGATCCCTCGACCTGCAGCCCAAGCTTGGCGTAATCATGGTCATAGCTGTTTCCTGTGTGAAATT
GTTATCCGCTCACAATTCCACACAACATACGAGCCGGAAGCATAAAGTGTAAAGCCTGGGGTGCCTAATG
AGTGAGCTAACTCACATTAATTGCGTTGCGCTCACTGCCCGCTTTCCAGTCGGGAAACCTGTCGTGCCAG
CGGATCCGCATCTCAATTAGTCAGCAACCATAGTCCCGCCCCTAACTCCGCCCATCCCGCCCCTAACTCC
GCCCAGTTCCGCCCATTCTCCGCCCCATGGCTGACTAATTTTTTTTATTTATGCAGAGGCCGAGGCCGCC
TCGGCCTCTGAGCTATTCCAGAAGTAGTGAGGAGGCTTTTTTGGAGGCCTAGGCTTTTGCAAAAAGCTAA
CTTGTTTATTGCAGCTTATAATGGTTACAAATAAAGCAATAGCATCACAAATTTCACAAATAAAGCATTT
TTTTCACTGCATTCTAGTTGTGGTTTGTCCAAACTCATCAATGTATCTTATCATGTCTGGATCCGCTGCA
TTAATGAATCGGCCAACGCGCGGGGAGAGGCGGTTTGCGTATTGGGCGCTCTTCCGCTTCCTCGCTCACT
GACTCGCTGCGCTCGGTCGTTCGGCTGCGGCGAGCGGTATCAGCTCACTCAAAGGCGGTAATACGGTTAT
CCACAGAATCAGGGGATAACGCAGGAAAGAACATGTGAGCAAAAGGCCAGCAAAAGGCCAGGAACCGTAA
AAAGGCCGCGTTGCTGGCGTTTTTCCATAGGCTCCGCCCCCCTGACGAGCATCACAAAAATCGACGCTCA
AGTCAGAGGTGGCGAAACCCGACAGGACTATAAAGATACCAGGCGTTTCCCCCTGGAAGCTCCCTCGTGC
GCTCTCCTGTTCCGACCCTGCCGCTTACCGGATACCTGTCCGCCTTTCTCCCTTCGGGAAGCGTGGCGCT
TTCTCAATGCTCACGCTGTAGGTATCTCAGTTCGGTGTAGGTCGTTCGCTCCAAGCTGGGCTGTGTGCAC
GAACCCCCCGTTCAGCCCGACCGCTGCGCCTTATCCGGTAACTATCGTCTTGAGTCCAACCCGGTAAGAC
ACGACTTATCGCCACTGGCAGCAGCCACTGGTAACAGGATTAGCAGAGCGAGGTATGTAGGCGGTGCTAC
AGAGTTCTTGAAGTGGTGGCCTAACTACGGCTACACTAGAAGGACAGTATTTGGTATCTGCGCTCTGCTG
AAGCCAGTTACCTTCGGAAAAAGAGTTGGTAGCTCTTGATCCGGCAAACAAACCACCGCTGGTAGCGGTG
GTTTTTTTGTTTGCAAGCAGCAGATTACGCGCAGAAAAAAAGGATCTCAAGAAGATCCTTTGATCTTTTC
TACGGGGTCTGACGCTCAGTGGAACGAAAACTCACGTTAAGGGATTTTGGTCATGAGATTATCAAAAAGG
ATCTTCACCTAGATCCTTTTAAATTAAAAATGAAGTTTTAAATCAATCTAAAGTATATATGAGTAAACTT
GGTCTGACAGTTACCAATGCTTAATCAGTGAGGCACCTATCTCAGCGATCTGTCTATTTCGTTCATCCAT
AGTTGCCTGACTCCCCGTCGTGTAGATAACTACGATACGGGAGGGCTTACCATCTGGCCCCAGTGCTGCA
ATGATACCGCGAGACCCACGCTCACCGGCTCCAGATTTATCAGCAATAAACCAGCCAGCCGGAAGGGCCG
AGCGCAGAAGTGGTCCTGCAACTTTATCCGCCTCCATCCAGTCTATTAATTGTTGCCGGGAAGCTAGAGT
AAGTAGTTCGCCAGTTAATAGTTTGCGCAACGTTGTTGCCATTGCTACAGGCATCGTGGTGTCACGCTCG
TCGTTTGGTATGGCTTCATTCAGCTCCGGTTCCCAACGATCAAGGCGAGTTACATGATCCCCCATGTTGT
GCAAAAAAGCGGTTAGCTCCTTCGGTCCTCCGATCGTTGTCAGAAGTAAGTTGGCCGCAGTGTTATCACT
CATGGTTATGGCAGCACTGCATAATTCTCTTACTGTCATGCCATCCGTAAGATGCTTTTCTGTGACTGGT
GAGTACTCAACCAAGTCATTCTGAGAATAGTGTATGCGGCGACCGAGTTGCTCTTGCCCGGCGTCAATAC
GGGATAATACCGCGCCACATAGCAGAACTTTAAAAGTGCTCATCATTGGAAAACGTTCTTCGGGGCGAAA
ACTCTCAAGGATCTTACCGCTGTTGAGATCCAGTTCGATGTAACCCACTCGTGCACCCAACTGATCTTCA
GCATCTTTTACTTTCACCAGCGTTTCTGGGTGAGCAAAAACAGGAAGGCAAAATGCCGCAAAAAAGGGAA
TAAGGGCGACACGGAAATGTTGAATACTCATACTCTTCCTTTTTCAATATTATTGAAGCATTTATCAGGG
TTATTGTCTCATGAGCGGATACATATTTGAATGTATTTAGAAAAATAAACAAATAGGGGTTCCGCGCACA
TTTCCCCGAAAAGTGCCACCTGG
