Features (pLannotate 1.2.2; 17 found; start..end, strand, type, name):
      5..452     -  promoter       hSyn promoter: human synapsin I promoter; confers neuron-specific expression (Kügler et al., 2003)
    506..610     +  promoter       AmpR promoter: bla
    611..1471    +  CDS            AmpR: β-lactamase; bla; confers resistance to ampicillin, carbenicillin, and related antibiotics
   1642..2230    +  rep_origin     ori: high-copy-number ColE1/pMB1/pBR322/pUC origin of replication
   2413..2467    +  CDS            lacI (fragment): lac repressor; lacI; The lac repressor binds to the lac operator to inhibit transcription in E. coli. This inhibition can be relieved by adding lactose or isopropyl-β-D-thiogalactopyranoside (IPTG).
   2469..2603    -  polyA_signal   SV40 poly(A) signal: SV40 polyadenylation signal
   2623..2758    -  rep_origin     SV40 ori: SV40 origin of replication
   2782..2804    -  promoter       SV40 promoter (fragment): SV40 enhancer and early promoter
   2811..2850    +  CDS            lacI (fragment): lac repressor; lacI; The lac repressor binds to the lac operator to inhibit transcription in E. coli. This inhibition can be relieved by adding lactose or isopropyl-β-D-thiogalactopyranoside (IPTG).
   2863..2884    +  protein_bind   CAP binding site: CAP binding activates transcription in the presence of cAMP. E. coli catabolite activator protein
   2899..2929    +  promoter       lac promoter: promoter for the E. coli lac operon
   2937..2953    +  protein_bind   lac operator: The lac repressor binds to the lac operator to inhibit transcription in E. coli. This inhibition can be relieved by adding lactose or isopropyl-β-D-thiogalactopyranoside (IPTG). lac repressor encoded by lacI
   3338..3393    -  polyA_signal   β-globin poly(A) signal: rabbit β-globin polyadenylation signal (Gil and Proudfoot, 1987)
   3464..3535    -  CDS            HBB (fragment): HBB_PONPY - Experimental evidence at transcript level: Swiss-Prot protein existence level 2. Involved in oxygen transport from the lung to the various peripheral tissues. From Pongo pygmaeus (Bornean orangutan).
   3551..4255    -  CDS            mCherry: mCherry is a basic (constitutively fluorescent) red fluorescent protein published in 2004, derived from Discosoma sp.. It is reported to be a very rapidly-maturing monomer with low acid sensitivity.
   4388..5101    -  CDS            pHluorin, ecliptic: pHluorin, ecliptic is a multistate long stokes shift fluorescent protein published in 1998, derived from Aequorea victoria.
   5558..5617    -  CDS            KCNJ2 (fragment): KCNJ2_HUMAN - Also known as IRK1. Experimental evidence at protein level: Swiss-Prot protein existence level 1. Probably participates in establishing action potential waveform and excitability of neuronal and muscle tissues. Inward rectifier potassium channels are characterized by a greater tendency to allow potassium to flow into the cell rather than out of it. Their voltage dependence is regulated by the concentration of extracellular potassium; as external potassium is raised, the voltage range of the channel opening shifts to more positive voltages. The inward rectification is mainly due t
>Addgene plasmid #85843 | hSyn Marina-T2A-nls-mCherry | addgene full sequence | sequence record 170997 | Addgene NGS Result
CGGTCTGCGCTCTCAGGCACGACACGACTCCTCCGCTGCCCACCGCAGACTGAGGCAGCGCTGAGTCGCC
GGCGCCGCAGCGCAGATGGTCGCGCCCGTGCCCCCCTATCTCGCGCCTCGCGTGGTGCGGTCCGGCTGGG
CCGGCGGCGGCGCGGACGCGACCAAGGTGGCCGGGAAGGGGAGTTTGCGGGGGACCGGCGAGTGACGTCA
GCGCGCCTTCAGTGCTGAGGCGGCGGTGGCGCGCGCCGCCAGGCGGGGGCGAAGGCACTGTCCGCGGTGC
TGAAGCTGGCAGTGCGCACGCGCCTCGCCGCATCCTGTTTCCCCTCCCCCTCTCTGATAGGGGATGCGCA
ATTTGGGGAATGGGGGTTGGGTGCTTGTCCAGTGGGTCGGGGTCGGTCGTCAGGTAGGCACCCCCACCCC
GCCTCATCCTGGTCCTAAAACCCACTTGCACTCATACGCAGGGCCCTCTGCAGTCGACCCAGGTGGCACT
TTTCGGGGAAATGTGCGCGGAACCCCTATTTGTTTATTTTTCTAAATACATTCAAATATGTATCCGCTCA
TGAGACAATAACCCTGATAAATGCTTCAATAATATTGAAAAAGGAAGAGTATGAGTATTCAACATTTCCG
TGTCGCCCTTATTCCCTTTTTTGCGGCATTTTGCCTTCCTGTTTTTGCTCACCCAGAAACGCTGGTGAAA
GTAAAAGATGCTGAAGATCAGTTGGGTGCACGAGTGGGTTACATCGAACTGGATCTCAACAGCGGTAAGA
TCCTTGAGAGTTTTCGCCCCGAAGAACGTTTTCCAATGATGAGCACTTTTAAAGTTCTGCTATGTGGCGC
GGTATTATCCCGTATTGACGCCGGGCAAGAGCAACTCGGTCGCCGCATACACTATTCTCAGAATGACTTG
GTTGAGTACTCACCAGTCACAGAAAAGCATCTTACGGATGGCATGACAGTAAGAGAATTATGCAGTGCTG
CCATAACCATGAGTGATAACACTGCGGCCAACTTACTTCTGACAACGATCGGAGGACCGAAGGAGCTAAC
CGCTTTTTTGCACAACATGGGGGATCATGTAACTCGCCTTGATCGTTGGGAACCGGAGCTGAATGAAGCC
ATACCAAACGACGAGCGTGACACCACGATGCCTGTAGCAATGGCAACAACGTTGCGCAAACTATTAACTG
GCGAACTACTTACTCTAGCTTCCCGGCAACAATTAATAGACTGGATGGAGGCGGATAAAGTTGCAGGACC
ACTTCTGCGCTCGGCCCTTCCGGCTGGCTGGTTTATTGCTGATAAATCTGGAGCCGGTGAGCGTGGGTCT
CGCGGTATCATTGCAGCACTGGGGCCAGATGGTAAGCCCTCCCGTATCGTAGTTATCTACACGACGGGGA
GTCAGGCAACTATGGATGAACGAAATAGACAGATCGCTGAGATAGGTGCCTCACTGATTAAGCATTGGTA
ACTGTCAGACCAAGTTTACTCATATATACTTTAGATTGATTTAAAACTTCATTTTTAATTTAAAAGGATC
TAGGTGAAGATCCTTTTTGATAATCTCATGACCAAAATCCCTTAACGTGAGTTTTCGTTCCACTGAGCGT
CAGACCCCGTAGAAAAGATCAAAGGATCTTCTTGAGATCCTTTTTTTCTGCGCGTAATCTGCTGCTTGCA
AACAAAAAAACCACCGCTACCAGCGGTGGTTTGTTTGCCGGATCAAGAGCTACCAACTCTTTTTCCGAAG
GTAACTGGCTTCAGCAGAGCGCAGATACCAAATACTGTTCTTCTAGTGTAGCCGTAGTTAGGCCACCACT
TCAAGAACTCTGTAGCACCGCCTACATACCTCGCTCTGCTAATCCTGTTACCAGTGGCTGCTGCCAGTGG
CGATAAGTCGTGTCTTACCGGGTTGGACTCAAGACGATAGTTACCGGATAAGGCGCAGCGGTCGGGCTGA
ACGGGGGGTTCGTGCACACAGCCCAGCTTGGAGCGAACGACCTACACCGAACTGAGATACCTACAGCGTG
AGCTATGAGAAAGCGCCACGCTTCCCGAAGGGAGAAAGGCGGACAGGTATCCGGTAAGCGGCAGGGTCGG
AACAGGAGAGCGCACGAGGGAGCTTCCAGGGGGAAACGCCTGGTATCTTTATAGTCCTGTCGGGTTTCGC
CACCTCTGACTTGAGCGTCGATTTTTGTGATGCTCGTCAGGGGGGCGGAGCCTATGGAAAAACGCCAGCA
ACGCGGCCTTTTTACGGTTCCTGGCCTTTTGCTGGCCTTTTGCTCACATGTTCTTTCCTGCGTTATCCCC
TGATTCTGTGGATAACCGTATTACCGCCTTTGAGTGAGCTGATACCGCTCGCCGCAGCCGAACGACCGAG
CGCAGCGAGTCAGTGAGCGAGGAAGCGGAAGAGCGCCCAATACGCAAACCGCCTCTCCCCGCGCGTTGGC
CGATTCATTAATGCAGCGGATCCAGACATGATAAGATACATTGATGAGTTTGGACAAACCACAACTAGAA
TGCAGTGAAAAAAATGCTTTATTTGTGAAATTTGTGATGCTATTGCTTTATTTGTAACCATTATAAGCTG
CAATAAACAAGTTAGCTTTTTGCAAAAGCCTAGGCCTCCAAAAAAGCCTCCTCACTACTTCTGGAATAGC
TCAGAGGCCGAGGCGGCCTCGGCCTCTGCATAAATAAAAAAAATTAGTCAGCCATGGGGCGGAGAATGGG
CGGAACTGGGCGGAGTTAGGGGCGGGATGGGCGGAGTTAGGGGCGGGACTATGGTTGCTGACTAATTGAG
ATGCGGATCCGCTGGCACGACAGGTTTCCCGACTGGAAAGCGGGCAGTGAGCGCAACGCAATTAATGTGA
GTTAGCTCACTCATTAGGCACCCCAGGCTTTACACTTTATGCTTCCGGCTCGTATGTTGTGTGGAATTGT
GAGCGGATAACAATTTCACACAGGAAACAGCTATGACCATGATTACGCCAAGCTTGGGCTGCAGGTCGAG
GGATCTCCATAAGAGAAGAGGGACAGCTATGACTGGGAGTAGTCAGGAGAGGAGGAAAAATCTGGCTAGT
AAAACATGTAAGGAAAATTTTAGGGATGTTAAAGAAAAAAATAACACAAAACAAAATATAAAAAAAATCT
AACCTCAAGTCAAGGCTTTTCTATGGAATAAGGAATGGACAGCAGGGGGCTGTTTCATATACTGATGACC
TCTTTATAGCCAACCTTTGTTCATGGCAGCCAGCATATGGGCATATGTTGCCAAACTCTAAACCAAATAC
TCATTCTGATGTTTTAAATGATTTGCCCTCCCATATGTCCTTCCGAGTGAGAGACACAAAAAATTCCAAC
ACACTATTGCAATGAAAATAAATTTCCTTTATTAGCCAGAAGTCAGATGCTCAAGGGGCTTCATGATGTC
CCCATAATTTTTGGCAGAGGGAAAAAGATCTCAGTGGTATTTGTGAGCCAGGGCATTGGCCACACCAGCC
ACCACCTTCTGATAGGCAGCCTGCACCTGAGGAGTGCGGCCGCTAGCTTACTTGTACAGCTCGTCCATGC
CGCCGGTGGAGTGGCGGCCCTCGGCGCGCTCGTACTGTTCCACGATGGTGTAGTCCTCGTTGTGGGAGGT
GATGTCCAGCTTGATGTTGACGTTGTAGGCGCCGGGCAGCTGCACGGGCTTCTTGGCCTTGTAGGTGGTC
TTGACCTCGGCGTCGTAGTGGCCGCCGTCCTTCAGCTTCAGCCTCTGCTTGATCTCGCCCTTCAGGGCGC
CGTCCTCGGGGTACATCCGCTCGGAGGAGGCCTCCCAGCCCATGGTCTTCTTCTGCATTACGGGGCCGTC
GGAGGGGAAGTTGGTGCCGCGCAGCTTCACCTTGTAGATGAACTCGCCGTCCTGCAGGGAGGAGTCCTGG
GTCACGGTCACCACGCCGCCGTCCTCGAAGTTCATCACGCGCTCCCACTTGAAGCCCTCGGGGAAGGACA
GCTTCAAGTAGTCGGGGATGTCGGCGGGGTGCTTCACGTAGGCCTTGGAGCCGTACATGAACTGAGGGGA
CAGGATGTCCCAGGCGAAGGGCAGGGGGCCGCCCTTGGTCACCTTCAGCTTGGCGGTCTGGGTGCCCTCG
TAGGGGCGGCCCTCGCCCTCGCCCTCGATCTCGAACTCGTGGCCGTTCACGGAGCCCTCCATGTGCACCT
TGAAGCGCATGAACTCCTTGATGATGGCCATGTTGTCCTCCTCGCCCTTGCTCACGACTTTCCTCTTCTT
CTTGGGCACCATGGTCGACCCCGGGGCGGGACCAGGATTCTCTTCTACGTCGCCGCATGTCAGCAGACTA
CCCCGTCCTTCTCCGCTTCCGCATGCCACCTCGTTCTCGTAGCAGAACTTATACAGCTCGTCCATTCCGT
GGGTAATCCCGTCGGCAGTGACAAACTCCAGCAGCACCATATGATCTCTTTTCTCGTTGGGGTCCTTAGA
CAGAGTGGATGTGGTGAACAGAACGTGATTATCTGGGAGCAGGACAGGCCCGTCTCCGATTGGTGTGTTC
TGCTGGTAATGATCGGCCAGCTGCACTCCGCCGTCTTCAATGTTGTGGCGGATCTTGAAGTTAGCCTTAA
TGCCGTTTTTCTGCTTATCGGCCATGATGTACACCTGAGCGGCGTTATAGTTGTACTCGAGCTTGTGCCC
CAGGATATTTCCGTCTTCTTTGAAGTCAATTCCCTTGAGCTCGATTCGGTTGACCAGGGTGTCGCCTTCA
AACTTCACCTCTGCGCGAGTTTTATAATTGCCGTCGTCCTTAAAGAAGATGGTCCGTTCCTGCACGTAGC
CCTCTGGCATAGCAGATTTAAAGAAATCGTGTCGCTTCATATGGTCAGGATAGCGACTGAAACACTGCAC
GCCGTATGTGAGAGTTGTGACCAGGGTAGGCCAAGGCACTGGCAGCTTCCCGGTAGTGCAGATGAATTTC
AGGGTGAGCTTTCCGTAAGTAGCGTCGCCTTCACCCTCCCCGCTCACTGAAAACTTATGGCCGTTCACGT
CGCCGTCGAGCTCCACCAGAATGGGGACCACACCAGTGAACAGTTCCTCCCCTTTAGACATTGAATTCCC
CTGCTGGTGGGAGTAAAAGATCCTTGCCAGTCGGACCACTCGGAGCAGTCGAGCGAGGACCACCAGCTGT
CCGAGTCCGTCTGCTCCTGTCTCCTGCACGTACTCGTCCAGCACTGTGTAGAAAATGGTGACCACAAAAG
TGACCACAATGATCAGTCCGTCGGCCACCTCCCAAGGATTGGTAAAGAAGTTCTTGGGTCCGTATGCGAA
GATCCTCAGGCCGAGATCCAGCATGAAGTAGCAGCTGAGGGCCAGTGCCATGCCGTCGTAGAAGCTCTGG
GAGCTCTCTGACTTCCCAGGGAGACTCAGATCAATGATCATCAGAATGATGTCCAGGAAGATGAGAAAGA
CGCCGAACACCCGCATTCCCAGATGGTCGATGACAGCTCTCACCCTAAACTGGACTCTACCCACTCCTGT
GGTAGGAATTTCCATCCTCCCGTCGTCCACGTTGATGTCGATCTGGTCCAGGGGGATGTACTCGCCCTCG
CTGGTGATCCTGCTCTTCTCCTGTCTTGTTTCGGGCTTCTCGCTTGGTCCCTGATCCACGTCGTTCCAGT
GGACTTTCTTCACACTCTCAGATTTTCTAGGAGCTGCCTTAGGTGGTGCAGTCACGTCGCCGTTGATTGT
CACGTCCACCACGTTCCGCATCACAGCACCGTCCACACCCACGAGATCGGCAGGAGGGCTAAAGTCTGAC
CCGTCAAAACCTTCCATGGTGGTAC
